Addgene plasmid #223164: pBK2044-AAV-2xSp1-2xNFkB-EFSNC-dSaCas9-KRAB-MECP2
Purpose: 2nd gen. vector for expression of KRAB and truncated MECP2 with dSaCas9 and empty gRNA scaffold
Depositing lab: Boris Kantor. Depositing organization: Duke University. Publication: All-in-one AAV-delivered epigenome-editing platform: proof-of-concept and therapeutic implications for neurodegenerative disorders. Kantor B, Odonovan B, Rittiner J, Hodgson D, Lindner N, Guerrero S, Dong W, Zhang A, Chiba-Falek O. bioRxiv [Preprint]. 2024 May 19:2023.04.14.536951. doi: 10.1101/2023.04.14.536951. PubMed 38798630.
Backbone
  Vector backbone: Unknown
  Vector type: Mammalian Expression, AAV, CRISPR
Growth in bacteria
  Bacterial resistance: Ampicillin, 100 μg/mL
  Growth temperature: 37°C
  Growth strain: NEB Stable
  Copy number: High Copy
Gene/Insert
  Gene/Insert name: KRAB-MECP2
  Species: H. sapiens (human)
  Mutation: Encodes aa 204-310 (MECP2)
  Entrez Gene: MECP2 (a.k.a. AUTSX3, MRX16, MRX79, MRXS13, MRXSL, PPMX, RS, RTS, RTT)
  Promoter: EF1a
  Tag / fusion protein: 3xFLAG (N terminal on backbone)
  Cloning method: Unknown
Terms and licenses: Academic/Nonprofit Terms; Industry Terms: Not Available to Industry
Depositor comments: Please visit https://doi.org/10.1101/2023.04.14.536951 for bioRxiv preprint.
How to cite: pBK2044-AAV-2xSp1-2xNFkB-EFSNC-dSaCas9-KRAB-MECP2 was a gift from Boris Kantor (Addgene plasmid # 223164 ; http://n2t.net/addgene:223164 ; RRID:Addgene_223164)
