[The description below was written by a language model from this plasmid's Addgene catalogue record and pLannotate feature annotations shown in this document.]
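Description:
pBK2044-AAV-2xSp1-2xNFkB-EFSNC-dSaCas9-KRAB-MECP2 is an all-in-one AAV transfer plasmid for CRISPR-based transcriptional repression (epigenome editing) in mammalian cells, described by the depositor as a second-generation vector. The 7.6 kb plasmid is propagated in bacteria through a high-copy ColE1/pUC-type origin with ampicillin selection (AmpR), and the backbone also carries an f1 origin; the parental backbone itself is not recorded. Two AAV2 inverted terminal repeats flank the payload, allowing the intervening cassette to be packaged into recombinant AAV particles.

Between the ITRs, a compact EF-1α core promoter drives a single fusion protein. The construct name indicates that this promoter is preceded by two Sp1 and two NF-κB binding sites, although these are not annotated in the feature table. The open reading frame begins with an N-terminal 3xFLAG tag for detection, followed by Staphylococcus aureus Cas9, which the name and purpose identify as the nuclease-dead form (dSaCas9). Next come a bipartite nucleoplasmin nuclear localization signal, the KRAB repression domain from human ZNF10, and a truncated human MECP2 fragment (amino acids 204–310). A short synthetic poly(A) signal terminates the transcript. Downstream, a human U6 RNA polymerase III promoter precedes an empty SaCas9 guide RNA scaffold, so a target-specific spacer must be cloned in before use.

The small SaCas9 ortholog, minimal promoter, trimmed MECP2 domain and short poly(A) signal are consistent with fitting effector and guide into one AAV genome. Once a guide is added, dSaCas9 recruits the dual KRAB-MECP2 repressor to a chosen locus to silence gene expression. The associated publication presents this platform in the context of neurodegenerative disorders.
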