Features (pLannotate 1.2.2; 18 found; start..end, strand, type, name):
    176..241     +  CDS            3xFLAG: three tandem FLAG® epitope tags, followed by an enterokinase cleavage site
    320..3475    +  CDS            cas9: CAS9_STAAU - Experimental evidence at protein level: Swiss-Prot protein existence level 1. CRISPR (clustered regularly interspaced short palindromic repeat) is an adaptive immune system that provides protection against mobile genetic elements (viruses, transposable elements and conjugative plasmids). CRISPR clusters contain spacers, sequences complementary to antecedent mobile elements, and target invading nucleic acids. CRISPR clusters are transcribed and processed into CRISPR RNA (crRNA). In type II CRISPR systems correct processing of pre-crRNA requires a trans- encoded small RNA (tracrRNA)
   3476..3523    +  CDS            nucleoplasmin NLS: bipartite nuclear localization signal from nucleoplasmin
   3569..3754    +  CDS            KRAB: Krüppel-associated box (KRAB) transcriptional repression domain from the human zinc finger protein ZNF10 (Margolin et al., 1994)
   3752..4099    +  CDS            MECP2 (fragment): MECP2_HUMAN - Experimental evidence at protein level: Swiss-Prot protein existence level 1. Chromosomal protein that binds to methylated DNA. It can bind specifically to a single methyl-CpG pair. It is not influenced by sequences flanking the methyl-CpGs. Mediates transcriptional repression through interaction with histone deacetylase and the corepressor SIN3A. Binds both 5-methylcytosine (5mC) and 5-hydroxymethylcytosine (5hmC)- containing DNA, with a preference for 5-methylcytosine (5mC). From Homo sapiens (Human).
   4148..4196    +  polyA_signal   poly(A) signal: synthetic polyadenylation signal
   4208..4448    +  promoter       U6 promoter: RNA polymerase III promoter for human U6 snRNA
   4477..4552    +  misc_RNA       Sa gRNA scaffold: guide RNA scaffold for the Staphylococcus aureus CRISPR/Cas9 system
   4566..4706    +  repeat_region  AAV2 ITR: inverted terminal repeat of adeno-associated virus serotype 2 inverted
   4711..4762    -  misc_feature   bom (fragment): basis of mobility region from pBR322
   4781..5236    +  rep_origin     f1 ori (sequence partly withheld): f1 bacteriophage origin of replication; arrow indicates direction of (+) strand synthesis
   5237..5286    -  misc_feature   bom (fragment): basis of mobility region from pBR322
   5388..5423    -  CDS            rop (fragment): Rop protein, which maintains plasmids at low copy number; rop
   5518..5622    +  promoter       AmpR promoter: bla
   5623..6483    +  CDS            AmpR: β-lactamase; bla; confers resistance to ampicillin, carbenicillin, and related antibiotics
   6654..7242    +  rep_origin     ori: high-copy-number ColE1/pMB1/pBR322/pUC origin of replication
   7304..7444    -  repeat_region  AAV2 ITR: inverted terminal repeat of adeno-associated virus serotype 2 inverted
   7526..159     +  promoter       EF-1α core promoter (across the origin): core promoter for human elongation factor EF-1α
>Addgene plasmid #223164 | pBK2044-AAV-2xSp1-2xNFkB-EFSNC-dSaCas9-KRAB-MECP2 | addgene full sequence | sequence record 442865 | Addgene NGS Result
AATTGATCCGGTGCCTAGAGAAGGTGGCGCGGGGTAAACTGGGAAAGTGATGTCGTGTACTGGCTCCGCC
TTTTTCCCGAGGGTGGGGGAGAACCGTATATAAGTGCAGTAGTCGCCGTGAACGTTCTTTTTCGCAACGG
GTTTGCCGCCAGAACACAGGACCGGTGCCACCATGGACTACAAAGACCATGACGGTGATTATAAAGATCA
TGACATAGATTACAAGGATGACGATGACAAGGGTGGATCGCCAAAGAAAAAGAGGAAAGTCGCCCCAAAG
AAGAAGCGGAAGGTCGGTATCCACGGAGTCCCAGCAGCCAAGCGGAACTACATCCTGGGCCTGGCCATCG
GCATCACCAGCGTGGGCTACGGCATCATCGACTACGAGACACGGGACGTGATCGATGCCGGCGTGCGGCT
GTTCAAAGAGGCCAACGTGGAAAACAACGAGGGCAGGCGGAGCAAGAGAGGCGCCAGAAGGCTGAAGCGG
CGGAGGCGGCATAGAATCCAGAGAGTGAAGAAGCTGCTGTTCGACTACAACCTGCTGACCGACCACAGCG
AGCTGAGCGGCATCAACCCCTACGAGGCCAGAGTGAAGGGCCTGAGCCAGAAGCTGAGCGAGGAAGAGTT
CTCTGCCGCCCTGCTGCACCTGGCCAAGAGAAGAGGCGTGCACAACGTGAACGAGGTGGAAGAGGACACC
GGCAACGAGCTGTCCACCAAAGAGCAGATCAGCCGGAACAGCAAGGCCCTGGAAGAGAAATACGTGGCCG
AACTGCAGCTGGAACGGCTGAAGAAAGACGGCGAAGTGCGGGGCAGCATCAACAGATTCAAGACCAGCGA
CTACGTGAAAGAAGCCAAACAGCTGCTGAAGGTGCAGAAGGCCTACCACCAGCTGGACCAGAGCTTCATC
GACACCTACATCGACCTGCTGGAAACCCGGCGGACCTACTATGAGGGACCTGGCGAGGGCAGCCCCTTCG
GCTGGAAGGACATCAAAGAATGGTACGAGATGCTGATGGGCCACTGCACCTACTTCCCCGAGGAACTGCG
GAGCGTGAAGTACGCCTACAACGCCGACCTGTACAACGCCCTGAACGACCTGAACAATCTCGTGATCACC
AGGGACGAGAACGAGAAGCTGGAATATTACGAGAAGTTCCAGATCATCGAGAACGTGTTCAAGCAGAAGA
AGAAGCCCACCCTGAAGCAGATCGCCAAAGAAATCCTCGTGAACGAAGAGGATATTAAGGGCTACAGAGT
GACCAGCACCGGCAAGCCCGAGTTCACCAACCTGAAGGTGTACCACGACATCAAGGACATTACCGCCCGG
AAAGAGATTATTGAGAACGCCGAGCTGCTGGATCAGATTGCCAAGATCCTGACCATCTACCAGAGCAGCG
AGGACATCCAGGAAGAACTGACCAATCTGAACTCCGAGCTGACCCAGGAAGAGATCGAGCAGATCTCTAA
TCTGAAGGGCTATACCGGCACCCACAACCTGAGCCTGAAGGCCATCAACCTGATCCTGGACGAGCTGTGG
CACACCAACGACAACCAGATCGCTATCTTCAACCGGCTGAAGCTGGTGCCCAAGAAGGTGGACCTGTCCC
AGCAGAAAGAGATCCCCACCACCCTGGTGGACGACTTCATCCTGAGCCCCGTCGTGAAGAGAAGCTTCAT
CCAGAGCATCAAAGTGATCAACGCCATCATCAAGAAGTACGGCCTGCCCAACGACATCATTATCGAGCTG
GCCCGCGAGAAGAACTCCAAGGACGCCCAGAAAATGATCAACGAGATGCAGAAGCGGAACCGGCAGACCA
ACGAGCGGATCGAGGAAATCATCCGGACCACCGGCAAAGAGAACGCCAAGTACCTGATCGAGAAGATCAA
GCTGCACGACATGCAGGAAGGCAAGTGCCTGTACAGCCTGGAAGCCATCCCTCTGGAAGATCTGCTGAAC
AACCCCTTCAACTATGAGGTGGACCACATCATCCCCAGAAGCGTGTCCTTCGACAACAGCTTCAACAACA
AGGTGCTCGTGAAGCAGGAAGAAGCCAGCAAGAAGGGCAACCGGACCCCATTCCAGTACCTGAGCAGCAG
CGACAGCAAGATCAGCTACGAAACCTTCAAGAAGCACATCCTGAATCTGGCCAAGGGCAAGGGCAGAATC
AGCAAGACCAAGAAAGAGTATCTGCTGGAAGAACGGGACATCAACAGGTTCTCCGTGCAGAAAGACTTCA
TCAACCGGAACCTGGTGGATACCAGATACGCCACCAGAGGCCTGATGAACCTGCTGCGGAGCTACTTCAG
AGTGAACAACCTGGACGTGAAAGTGAAGTCCATCAATGGCGGCTTCACCAGCTTTCTGCGGCGGAAGTGG
AAGTTTAAGAAAGAGCGGAACAAGGGGTACAAGCACCACGCCGAGGACGCCCTGATCATTGCCAACGCCG
ATTTCATCTTCAAAGAGTGGAAGAAACTGGACAAGGCCAAAAAAGTGATGGAAAACCAGATGTTCGAGGA
AAAGCAGGCCGAGAGCATGCCCGAGATCGAAACCGAGCAGGAGTACAAAGAGATCTTCATCACCCCCCAC
CAGATCAAGCACATTAAGGACTTCAAGGACTACAAGTACAGCCACCGGGTGGACAAGAAGCCTAATAGAG
AGCTGATTAACGACACCCTGTACTCCACCCGGAAGGACGACAAGGGCAACACCCTGATCGTGAACAATCT
GAACGGCCTGTACGACAAGGACAATGACAAGCTGAAAAAGCTGATCAACAAGAGCCCCGAAAAGCTGCTG
ATGTACCACCACGACCCCCAGACCTACCAGAAACTGAAGCTGATTATGGAACAGTACGGCGACGAGAAGA
ATCCCCTGTACAAGTACTACGAGGAAACCGGGAACTACCTGACCAAGTACTCCAAAAAGGACAACGGCCC
CGTGATCAAGAAGATTAAGTATTACGGCAACAAACTGAACGCCCATCTGGACATCACCGACGACTACCCC
AACAGCAGAAACAAGGTCGTGAAGCTGTCCCTGAAGCCCTACAGATTCGACGTGTACCTGGACAATGGCG
TGTACAAGTTCGTGACCGTGAAGAATCTGGATGTGATCAAAAAAGAAAACTACTACGAAGTGAATAGCAA
GTGCTATGAGGAAGCTAAGAAGCTGAAGAAGATCAGCAACCAGGCCGAGTTTATCGCCTCCTTCTACAAC
AACGATCTGATCAAGATCAACGGCGAGCTGTATAGAGTGATCGGCGTGAACAACGACCTGCTGAACCGGA
TCGAAGTGAACATGATCGACATCACCTACCGCGAGTACCTGGAAAACATGAACGACAAGAGGCCCCCCAG
GATCATTAAGACAATCGCCTCCAAGACCCAGAGCATTAAGAAGTACAGCACAGACATTCTGGGCAACCTG
TATGAAGTGAAATCTAAGAAGCACCCTCAGATCATCAAAAAGGGCAAAAGGCCGGCGGCCACGAAAAAGG
CCGGCCAGGCAAAAAAGAAAAAGGGATCCGGTGGAGGAAGTGGCGGGTCAGGGTCGGGTGGCACTAGTCG
GACACTGGTGACCTTCAAGGATGTATTTGTGGACTTCACCAGGGAGGAGTGGAAGCTGCTGGACACTGCT
CAGCAGATCGTGTACAGAAATGTGATGCTGGAGAACTATAAGAACCTGGTTTCCTTGGGTTATCAGCTTA
CTAAGCCAGATGTGATCCTCCGGTTGGAGAAGGGAGAAGAGCCCTCGGGAGGTGGTTCGGGAGGTGGTTC
GGAGGGTGTGCAGGTGAAAAGGGTCCTGGAGAAAAGTCCTGGGAAGCTCCTTGTCAAGATGCCTTTTCAA
ACTTCGCCAGGGGGCAAGGCTGAGGGGGGTGGGGCCACCACATCCACCCAGGTCATGGTGATCAAACGCC
CCGGCAGGAAGCGAAAAGCTGAGGCCGACCCTCAGGCCATTCCCAAGAAACGGGGCCGAAAGCCGGGGAG
TGTGGTGGCAGCCGCTGCCGCCGAGGCCAAAAAGAAAGCCGTGAAGGAGTCTTCTATCCGATCTGTGCAG
GAGACAGTACTCCCCATCAAGAAGCGCAAGACCCGGGAGGCTAGCGGAGGTGGTTCGCCAAAGAAGAAAC
GGAAGGTGGGATCCTGAAATAAAAGATCTTTGTTTTCATTAGATCTGTGTGTTGGTTTTTTGTGTGCGGC
CGGTACCGAGGGCCTATTTCCCATGATTCCTTCATATTTGCATATACGATACAAGGCTGTTAGAGAGATA
ATTGGAATTAATTTGACTGTAAACACAAAGATATTAGTACAAAATACGTGACGTAGAAAGTAATAATTTC
TTGGGTAGTTTGCAGTTTTAAAATTATGTTTTAAAATGGACTATCATATGCTTACCGTAACTTGAAAGTA
TTTCGATTTCTTGGCTTTATATATCTTGTGGAAAGGACGAAACACCGGAGACCACGGCAGGTCTCAGTTT
TAGTACTCTGGAAACAGAATCTACTAAAACAAGGCAAAATGCCGTGTTTATCTCGTCAACTTGTTGGCGA
GATTTTTGCGGCCGCAGGAACCCCTAGTGATGGAGTTGGCCACTCCCTCTCTGCGCGCTCGCTCGCTCAC
TGAGGCCGGGCGACCAAAGGTCGCCCGACGCCCGGGCTTTGCCCGGGCGGCCTCAGTGAGCGAGCGAGCG
CGCAGCTGCCTGCAGGGGCGCCTGATGCGGTATTTTCTCCTTACGCATCTGTGCGGTATTTCACACCGCA
TA
[95 nt withheld, positions 4763-4857]
T
[46 nt withheld, positions 4859-4904]
C
[141 nt withheld, positions 4906-5046]
CCTTTGACGTTGGAGTCCACGTTCTTT
[37 nt withheld, positions 5074-5110]
ACTCTATCTCGGGCTATTCTTTTGATTTATAAGGGATTTTGCCGATTTCGGTCTATTGGTTAAAAAATGA
GCTGATTTAACAAAAATTTAACGCGAATTTTAACAAAATATTAACGTTTACAATTTTATGGTGCACTCTC
AGTACAATCTGCTCTGATGCCGCATAGTTAAGCCAGCCCCGACACCCGCCAACACCCGCTGACGCGCCCT
GACGGGCTTGTCTGCTCCCGGCATCCGCTTACAGACAAGCTGTGACCGTCTCCGGGAGCTGCATGTGTCA
GAGGTTTTCACCGTCATCACCGAAACGCGCGAGACGAAAGGGCCTCGTGATACGCCTATTTTTATAGGTT
AATGTCATGATAATAATGGTTTCTTAGACGTCAGGTGGCACTTTTCGGGGAAATGTGCGCGGAACCCCTA
TTTGTTTATTTTTCTAAATACATTCAAATATGTATCCGCTCATGAGACAATAACCCTGATAAATGCTTCA
ATAATATTGAAAAAGGAAGAGTATGAGTATTCAACATTTCCGTGTCGCCCTTATTCCCTTTTTTGCGGCA
TTTTGCCTTCCTGTTTTTGCTCACCCAGAAACGCTGGTGAAAGTAAAAGATGCTGAAGATCAGTTGGGTG
CACGAGTGGGTTACATCGAACTGGATCTCAACAGCGGTAAGATCCTTGAGAGTTTTCGCCCCGAAGAACG
TTTTCCAATGATGAGCACTTTTAAAGTTCTGCTATGTGGCGCGGTATTATCCCGTATTGACGCCGGGCAA
GAGCAACTCGGTCGCCGCATACACTATTCTCAGAATGACTTGGTTGAGTACTCACCAGTCACAGAAAAGC
ATCTTACGGATGGCATGACAGTAAGAGAATTATGCAGTGCTGCCATAACCATGAGTGATAACACTGCGGC
CAACTTACTTCTGACAACGATCGGAGGACCGAAGGAGCTAACCGCTTTTTTGCACAACATGGGGGATCAT
GTAACTCGCCTTGATCGTTGGGAACCGGAGCTGAATGAAGCCATACCAAACGACGAGCGTGACACCACGA
TGCCTGTAGCAATGGCAACAACGTTGCGCAAACTATTAACTGGCGAACTACTTACTCTAGCTTCCCGGCA
ACAATTAATAGACTGGATGGAGGCGGATAAAGTTGCAGGACCACTTCTGCGCTCGGCCCTTCCGGCTGGC
TGGTTTATTGCTGATAAATCTGGAGCCGGTGAGCGTGGAAGCCGCGGTATCATTGCAGCACTGGGGCCAG
ATGGTAAGCCCTCCCGTATCGTAGTTATCTACACGACGGGGAGTCAGGCAACTATGGATGAACGAAATAG
ACAGATCGCTGAGATAGGTGCCTCACTGATTAAGCATTGGTAACTGTCAGACCAAGTTTACTCATATATA
CTTTAGATTGATTTAAAACTTCATTTTTAATTTAAAAGGATCTAGGTGAAGATCCTTTTTGATAATCTCA
TGACCAAAATCCCTTAACGTGAGTTTTCGTTCCACTGAGCGTCAGACCCCGTAGAAAAGATCAAAGGATC
TTCTTGAGATCCTTTTTTTCTGCGCGTAATCTGCTGCTTGCAAACAAAAAAACCACCGCTACCAGCGGTG
GTTTGTTTGCCGGATCAAGAGCTACCAACTCTTTTTCCGAAGGTAACTGGCTTCAGCAGAGCGCAGATAC
CAAATACTGTTCTTCTAGTGTAGCCGTAGTTAGGCCACCACTTCAAGAACTCTGTAGCACCGCCTACATA
CCTCGCTCTGCTAATCCTGTTACCAGTGGCTGCTGCCAGTGGCGATAAGTCGTGTCTTACCGGGTTGGAC
TCAAGACGATAGTTACCGGATAAGGCGCAGCGGTCGGGCTGAACGGGGGGTTCGTGCACACAGCCCAGCT
TGGAGCGAACGACCTACACCGAACTGAGATACCTACAGCGTGAGCTATGAGAAAGCGCCACGCTTCCCGA
AGGGAGAAAGGCGGACAGGTATCCGGTAAGCGGCAGGGTCGGAACAGGAGAGCGCACGAGGGAGCTTCCA
GGGGGAAACGCCTGGTATCTTTATAGTCCTGTCGGGTTTCGCCACCTCTGACTTGAGCGTCGATTTTTGT
GATGCTCGTCAGGGGGGCGGAGCCTATGGAAAAACGCCAGCAACGCGGCCTTTTTACGGTTCCTGGCCTT
TTGCTGGCCTTTTGCTCACATGTCCTGCAGGCAGCTGCGCGCTCGCTCGCTCACTGAGGCCGCCCGGGCA
AAGCCCGGGCGTCGGGCGACCTTTGGTCGCCCGGCCTCAGTGAGCGAGCGAGCGCGCAGAGAGGGAGTGG
CCAACTCCATCACTAGGGGTTCCTACGCGTGGGCGGGACGTTAACGGGGGCGGAACGTTAACGGGCGTAG
GGGACTTTCCGTTAACGCGGGGACTTTCCGTCGACGGGCAGAGCGCACATCGCCCACAGTCCCCGAGAAG
TTGGGGGGAGGGGTCGGC
